Addgene plasmid #123413: TRBV4-3
Purpose: construction of TCR
Depositing lab: Catherine Wu. Depositing organization: Dana-Farber Cancer Institute. Publication: A cloning and expression system to probe T-cell receptor specificity and assess functional avidity to neoantigens. Hu Z, Anandappa AJ, Sun J, Kim J, Leet DE, Bozym DJ, Chen C, Williams L, Shukla SA, Zhang W, Tabbaa D, Steelman S, Olive O, Livak KJ, Kishi H, Muraguchi A, Guleria I, Stevens J, Lane WJ, Burkhardt UE, Fritsch EF, Neuberg D, Ott PA, Keskin DB, Hacohen N, Wu CJ. Blood. 2018 Nov 1;132(18):1911-1921. doi: 10.1182/blood-2018-04-843763. Epub 2018 Aug 27. PubMed 30150207.
Backbone
  Vector backbone: pUC57-kanamycin
  Vector type: Bacterial Expression
Growth in bacteria
  Bacterial resistance: Kanamycin, 50 μg/mL
  Growth temperature: 37°C
  Growth strain: DH5alpha
  Copy number: High Copy
Gene/Insert
  Gene/Insert name: TRBV4-3
  Species: H. sapiens (human)
  Mutation: WT
  Entrez Gene: TRBV4-3 (a.k.a. TCRBV4S3, TCRBV7S2A1N4T, TRBV43)
  Cloning method: Unknown
Terms and licenses: Academic/Nonprofit Terms; Industry Terms: Not Available to Industry
Depositor comments: Cloning Method: Golden Gate.
How to cite: TRBV4-3 was a gift from Catherine Wu (Addgene plasmid # 123413 ; http://n2t.net/addgene:123413 ; RRID:Addgene_123413)
