[The description below was written by a language model from this plasmid's Addgene catalogue record and pLannotate feature annotations shown in this document.]
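Description:
TRBV4-3 is a small (about 3.4 kb) bacterial cloning plasmid built on the pUC57-kanamycin backbone that serves as a modular parts donor for assembling T-cell receptor expression constructs. It replicates in E. coli from a high-copy ColE1/pUC-type origin and is selected with kanamycin through the aph(3')-Ia aminoglycoside phosphotransferase gene. The remaining backbone annotations are typical pUC remnants: a lac promoter with its operator and CAP binding site, a lacZα fragment interrupted by the insert, and short vestiges of lacI, rop and the pBR322 bom region. Although the catalogue lists the vector type as bacterial expression, nothing in the record suggests the insert is meant to be expressed in bacteria. The insert lies in the opposite orientation to the lac promoter, and no eukaryotic promoter or polyadenylation signal is annotated.

The payload is the wild-type human TRBV4-3 gene segment, which encodes a variable region of the TCR beta chain and is annotated as a partial coding sequence. The feature table also detects a TRAC coding sequence, the constant region of the TCR alpha chain, a short distance downstream on the same strand. The catalogue entry does not mention this element, and the record does not explain how the two segments are linked or what lies between them. The depositor notes Golden Gate as the cloning method, and the stated purpose is construction of TCRs. This fits a library of pre-made V-segment plasmids that are combined by type IIS restriction assembly with other receptor components to rebuild full-length receptors. The specific enzyme sites, the partner fragments and the destination vector are not given. The associated work concerns cloning and expressing TCRs to test their specificity and functional avidity toward neoantigens.
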