Features (pLannotate 1.2.2; 11 found; start..end, strand, type, name):
     57..214     -  CDS            lacZα (fragment): LacZα fragment of β-galactosidase; lacZ fragment
    268..591     +  CDS            TRBV4-3 (fragment): TVB43_HUMAN - Also known as TCRBV7S2A1N4T From Homo sapiens (Human).
    654..1061    +  CDS            TRAC: TRAC_HUMAN - Also known as TCRA. Experimental evidence at protein level: Swiss-Prot protein existence level 1. Constant region of T cell receptor (TR) alpha chain (PubMed:24600447). Alpha-beta T cell receptors are antigen specific receptors which are essential to the immune response and are present on the cell surface of T lymphocytes. Recognize peptide-major histocompatibility (MH) (pMH) complexes that are displayed by antigen presenting cells (APC), a prerequisite for efficient T cell adaptive immunity against pathogens (PubMed:25493333). Binding of alpha-beta TR to pMH complex initiates TR-
   1167..1183    -  protein_bind   lac operator: The lac repressor binds to the lac operator to inhibit transcription in E. coli. This inhibition can be relieved by adding lactose or isopropyl-β-D-thiogalactopyranoside (IPTG). lac repressor encoded by lacI
   1191..1221    -  promoter       lac promoter: promoter for the E. coli lac operon
   1236..1257    -  protein_bind   CAP binding site: CAP binding activates transcription in the presence of cAMP. E. coli catabolite activator protein
   1270..1362    -  CDS            lacI (fragment): lac repressor; lacI; The lac repressor binds to the lac operator to inhibit transcription in E. coli. This inhibition can be relieved by adding lactose or isopropyl-β-D-thiogalactopyranoside (IPTG).
   1545..2133    -  rep_origin     ori: high-copy-number ColE1/pMB1/pBR322/pUC origin of replication
   2311..3120    -  CDS            KanR: aminoglycoside phosphotransferase; aph(3')-Ia; confers resistance to kanamycin in bacteria or G418 (Geneticin®) in eukaryotes
   3227..3268    +  CDS            rop (fragment): Rop protein, which maintains plasmids at low copy number; rop
   3370..51      +  misc_feature   bom (fragment) (across the origin): basis of mobility region from pBR322
>Addgene plasmid #123413 | TRBV4-3 | addgene full sequence | sequence record 244199 | Addgene NGS Result
ATGCGGTGTGAAATACCGCACAGATGCGTAAGGAGAAAATACCGCATCAGGCGCCATTCGCCATTCAGGC
TGCGCAACTGTTGGGAAGGGCGATCGGTGCGGGCCTCTTCGCTATTACGCCAGCTGGCGAAAGGGGGATG
TGCTGCAAGGCGATTAAGTTGGGTAACGCCAGGGTTTTCCCAGTCACGACGTTGTAAAACGACGGCCAGA
GAATTCGAGCTCGGTACCTCGCGAATACATCTAGATGGGGATCCACCGGTCGCCACCATGGGCTGCAGGC
TGCTCTGCTGTGCGGTTCTCTGTCTCCTGGGAGCGGTCCCCATGGAAACGGGAGTTACGCAGACACCAAG
ACACCTGGTCATGGGAATGACAAATAAGAAGTCTTTGAAATGTGAACAACATCTGGGTCATAACGCTATG
TATTGGTACAAGCAAAGTGCTAAGAAGCCACTGGAGCTCATGTTTGTCTACAGTCTTGAAGAACGGGTTG
AAAACAACAGTGTGCCAAGTCGCTTCTCACCTGAATGCCCCAACAGCTCTCACTTATTCCTTCACCTACA
CACCCTGCAGCCAGAAGACTCGGCCCTGTATGAGACCTAAGGTGGTGGTGGTTCTGGTTCTGGTTCTGGT
GGTGGTTCTGGTGGTGGTCTCTTGACCCTGCCGTGTACCAGCTGAGAGACTCTAAATCCAGTGACAAGTC
TGTCTGCCTATTCACCGATTTTGATTCTCAAACAAATGTGTCACAAAGTAAGGATTCTGATGTGTATATC
ACAGACAAAACTGTGCTAGACATGAGGTCTATGGACTTCAAGAGCAACAGTGCTGTGGCCTGGAGCAACA
AATCTGACTTTGCATGTGCAAACGCCTTCAACAACAGCATTATTCCAGAAGACACCTTCTTCCCCAGCCC
AGAAAGTTCCTGTGATGTCAAGCTGGTCGAGAAAAGCTTTGAAACAGATACGAACCTAAACTTTCAAAAC
CTGTCAGTGATTGGGTTCCGAATCCTCCTCCTGAAAGTGGCCGGGTTTAATCTGCTCATGACGCTGCGGC
TGTGGTCCAGCTAAAGCGGCCGCGTCGACAATCAAATCGGATCCCGGGCCCGTCGACTGCAGAGGCCTGC
ATGCAAGCTTGGTGTAATCATGGTCATAGCTGTTTCCTGTGTGAAATTGTTATCCGCTCACAATTCCACA
CAACATACGAGCCGGAAGCATAAAGTGTAAAGCCTGGGGTGCCTAATGAGTGAGCTAACTCACATTAATT
GCGTTGCGCTCACTGCCCGCTTTCCAGTCGGGAAACCTGTCGTGCCAGCTGCATTAATGAATCGGCCAAC
GCGCGGGGAGAGGCGGTTTGCGTATTGGGCGCTCTTCCGCTTCCTCGCTCACTGACTCGCTGCGCTCGGT
CGTTCGGCTGCGGCGAGCGGTATCAGCTCACTCAAAGGCGGTAATACGGTTATCCACAGAATCAGGGGAT
AACGCAGGAAAGAACATGTGAGCAAAAGGCCAGCAAAAGGCCAGGAACCGTAAAAAGGCCGCGTTGCTGG
CGTTTTTCCATAGGCTCCGCCCCCCTGACGAGCATCACAAAAATCGACGCTCAAGTCAGAGGTGGCGAAA
CCCGACAGGACTATAAAGATACCAGGCGTTTCCCCCTGGAAGCTCCCTCGTGCGCTCTCCTGTTCCGACC
CTGCCGCTTACCGGATACCTGTCCGCCTTTCTCCCTTCGGGAAGCGTGGCGCTTTCTCATAGCTCACGCT
GTAGGTATCTCAGTTCGGTGTAGGTCGTTCGCTCCAAGCTGGGCTGTGTGCACGAACCCCCCGTTCAGCC
CGACCGCTGCGCCTTATCCGGTAACTATCGTCTTGAGTCCAACCCGGTAAGACACGACTTATCGCCACTG
GCAGCAGCCACTGGTAACAGGATTAGCAGAGCGAGGTATGTAGGCGGTGCTACAGAGTTCTTGAAGTGGT
GGCCTAACTACGGCTACACTAGAAGAACAGTATTTGGTATCTGCGCTCTGCTGAAGCCAGTTACCTTCGG
AAAAAGAGTTGGTAGCTCTTGATCCGGCAAACAAACCACCGCTGGTAGCGGTGGTTTTTTTGTTTGCAAG
CAGCAGATTACGCGCAGAAAAAAAGGATCTCAAGAAGATCCTTTGATCTTTTCTACGGGGTCTGACGCTC
AGTGGAACGAAAACTCACGTTAAGGGATTTTGGTCATGAGATTATCAAAAAGGATCTTCACCTAGATCCT
TTTAAATTAAAAATGAAGTTTTAAATCAAGCCCAATCTGAATAATGTTACAACCAATTAACCAATTCTGA
TTAGAAAAACTCATCGAGCATCAAATGAAACTGCAATTTATTCATATCAGGATTATCAATACCATATTTT
TGAAAAAGCCGTTTCTGTAATGAAGGAGAAAACTCACCGAGGCAGTTCCATAGGATGGCAAGATCCTGGT
ATCGGTCTGCGATTCCGACTCGTCCAACATCAATACAACCTATTAATTTCCCCTCGTCAAAAATAAGGTT
ATCAAGTGAGAAATCACCATGAGTGACGACTGAATCCGGTGAGAATGGCAAAAGTTTATGCATTTCTTTC
CAGACTTGTTCAACAGGCCAGCCATTACGCTCGTCATCAAAATCACTCGCATCAACCAAACCGTTATTCA
TTCGTGATTGCGCCTGAGCGAGACGAAATACGCGATCGCTGTTAAAAGGACAATTACAAACAGGAATCGA
ATGCAACCGGCGCAGGAACACTGCCAGCGCATCAACAATATTTTCACCTGAATCAGGATATTCTTCTAAT
ACCTGGAATGCTGTTTTTCCGGGGATCGCAGTGGTGAGTAACCATGCATCATCAGGAGTACGGATAAAAT
GCTTGATGGTCGGAAGAGGCATAAATTCCGTCAGCCAGTTTAGTCTGACCATCTCATCTGTAACATCATT
GGCAACGCTACCTTTGCCATGTTTCAGAAACAACTCTGGCGCATCGGGCTTCCCATACAAGCGATAGATT
GTCGCACCTGATTGCCCGACATTATCGCGAGCCCATTTATACCCATATAAATCAGCATCCATGTTGGAAT
TTAATCGCGGCCTCGACGTTTCCCGTTGAATATGGCTCATAACACCCCTTGTATTACTGTTTATGTAAGC
AGACAGTTTTATTGTTCATGATGATATATTTTTATCTTGTGCAATGTAACATCAGAGATTTTGAGACACG
GGCCAGAGCTGCATCGCGCGTTTCGGTGATGACGGTGAAAACCTCTGACACATGCAGCTCCCGGAGACGG
TCACAGCTTGTCTGTAAGCGGATGCCGGGAGCAGACAAGCCCGTCAGGGCGCGTCAGCGGGTGTTGGCGG
GTGTCGGGGCTGGCTTAACTATGCGGCATCAGAGCAGATTGTACTGAGAGTGCACCAT
